>Addgene plasmid #27506 | pHZ081 | depositor full sequence | sequence record 12964 | Author sequence
ATGACCATGATTACGCCAAGCTTCAGTGCTGAAAAAATTCAAGAACTCTGTTCAAAGAAATAATTACATC
TAATTAAATTTTATTTGTCTTCTTATAAATAAATTGTTGTATATATCTCAAGCCTTTTGTTGATATTTAA
TCCACAGACCATGATATTGATCATCTATTAATTCTTCGAACATTTCCATTCAGAACACTTTTGTAACAAT
TTAAATCGTTTTGAAATGAATTCGATGTGTTTATATTTTAATCAGGAGGCGTTTGGATTTATAAACGAGC
GTCCGACAGGATTAGTGTGCCACTTTCTTTTTCAGTCCACACTTGTCCCCTCTCAACACTTTTTTGTTAT
TCTCTCACTTTATCCTCACCTCTCGCCTAAAGTTCATTTCAAATTTTTGATTCATTTCTTACTGTGTGAA
ATCAAGAACTAGACGGAGTCGGAGTGGTTGGCTCGAGATGCTTCAATGAGTCGACGGACTGCGTCGAAGT
TACTAGTTTTTGTATTTTTATGCTCTTTATGTTTTGGAACTCAACGGTATGATATGCCGAGAAAAATTGA
CTTGTTTAATGATTTGATTACACAATCGACAACTCCAGCATCTCCAAAGGTGAATAATCAAATATACAAC
TTTCAAACCAAAGCATTTATAATTTTTGTAGTTTGTTTTAGTTTTTAATTTTCAAGTTTTCTTTTGATAA
TTGTTATTCTAAAAAATTGAAAGCAATGGGTAGTTTTGTTCAAAGTTCAAATTTATACAACAACGTCTAC
CTACTAAAAAATGGTATATGCCGAGTTTTAAGTTGATTCGAAAGTTGATCTCGTATAAACTAGCTGATCT
GAACTTCCGAACTCAAAGTTTTTGCCGAATTAGCACGAAACACAAGTTCCCAAAATATTTCAAATGTTTT
CAGTGCCAATGTCTTCCACCAACAACTCCATCCACCCCTCCAAACTGTATTCCTTACGATTCTCGATTGC
AAGCAGCAAGTCTTGAAGAAGCTATTGTGGCATTCCCAGATCTTACCATTACTCGACAAGAGAAGACACA
ACAATCTGTAATTCTTTTTTTTTCATTATGTTTTCGGATCTCAATTAACTTTCAAATTATGGAAATTTGT
TTTAAAGCTTTTTCGGAGTGTAAAGTAACTATAATATTTCAGACTGCAACACTAAACAACTGCAAAACTA
AACAATGCCGTGATTGCTATAAAGATCTCAGAAGCCAGTTGCGAAAAGTAGGAAGCCTCTTGCAGAATCG
CTTCTAGAAATGTTCACTTCCAATTTTCAGGTCGGTCTTCTTCCAGGAACCATTGACCAGGTGTTTCACA
ATCAGCGGAACTTCACAACTTGTCAAAAATATAGATTTGCAAGACAGGATAAAGGAGTCTATGAGAAGAA
AAAGAAAGCCAAACAACATTATGATTGGGATTATGTAGAATGTAAGAGAACATTCAGTGTTCTTTTTTTG
GAAAAACTCTCAAGTACAAATTGAAAGGTTTCAGATGATGAAGATGAAGATGATGATTACTTTTGGGATG
GATTATTTTGGAAGAAGAAGAGAAATGTATTAAAGAAAATTGTAAAACGAGACGTTGAAGCTACTACTGC
AATTTCACAACCACCTAACAGTACAGCAATGAACTCAACCGGAATTATAGGTTTGTATTGAAGACATAAT
TTTTTTTCTAAAAACTTCTTATTGGTATATATTTTTCAACACTCTGAAAATAAGATATATTCAAAACAAT
AATTTTAAGTGACCGTCATAAATAATTATGAAAAGAAAACAACCATTCAAAGGTTTTTTTAAAAATTTTT
ACTCAAAATGCGTGTATTGTTCTCCCTCAAAAAATTATTTCCGGGTCGTGAATTCCCTTACGAGAATTTC
AATTCCCCTCGGGTGGTCATCATCTCAAATTCCAATCTTCTTTTTCATTTTCAATCTCTAACAATTTCAA
ATTACTAGAACCCACAAACCAATGTTCGATAACGGCATGCAACCTTGAGAGAGTCTCCGATTTGATGTGT
AACCTTCATTAAACCCTGTAATACAAGTCATGTCGACAAACCAGATCTTCATCCCTTCAACATTTGGCAG
AAAAGTGCAATTCGTCTTTTACAGGAATTCGATTTCCGATCTCTTGCACAACTCGAGGCGTCACTCCAGA
TGGATTAGGAACTGTTTCCCTTTGTAGTACATGTTGGGTGTGGCGACGTCTTCCGAGTACCTACTATCCT
GCATATCTTAACGAAGTCGTGTGCGATTATGCGGACACATCGTGTCTGAGTGGTAGTGAAAAGACAGAGA
AAGTGGGGGAAAAAGAAAATACCATTTTTTCAGGATACGCGTCATGCCAAACTGGAACCCAACAGTTGAA
TGTGCTACGAAATGACAGCGGGAAATTGATTCCAATATCGGTATCAGCTGGAATCAATTGTGAATGTAGA
TTAGCAGTTGGATCAACACTTGAATCACTCGTACTTGGACAAGGAATTTCCAAAGCAATGCCGCCAATTG
ACACAACTAGTACAAAACCACCAAATTTGGCAACAAGCACAACAAGCCATTCCTAATTTATTTGGGTATT
TTACTCTTGATAATTGTATTAATGATCATTTAATGTTGTTGAATATCACACATTTAACATATTCAATCGA
AGAAATATAACGACGTTCCACAACATCCAGTATACGTCTTCCTCTGTATTGAGTTTTATTCTTTGACATT
GTGTCATGTTTCAGAACATAGAAATATACCAAAGTGTTGAGAAGCATTGTATAATTCAATTGAATCTTTT
TCAGTTTACCTCTTCTCCTTTTTCACCGTTTCCGTCATCAAAACGCCGTTATTCAAGGTGAGATTATGGC
GATAAATGAATGCCATTCACAAAATTGCAAGACACTATTAAAGAAGAAGAGGTTTAGAGATTTGTACCGA
TCATAGCTTCTTCTGAGAAAGCGACCTTGGCGGCCGTACTTGAAGAGAAGCAATTTTTATCGCCGTAGAA
GATGTTGCCTGCCACCCACCCTGTACGTTGTTTTTTTGCTTATCAACATCTGAATTTTGTTGTCTTTTGC
ACCGCCTACTTTTACTATGGAATTTGAGGAAATATAATATGAATTGAAGAGAATACGCTACCTGTCAAAG
AAACGTCACGGTTAGGGTAGTATAAAAGGGAAGGGTAACACTGAATAAGGTACCTGGCTTTCAGTCATAG
AGGGATCCAAAAAAAATGCTTCCGGCCTGTTCCCTGAGACCTCAAGTGTGAGTGTACTATTGATGCTTCA
CACCTGGGCTCTCCGGGTACCAGGACGGTTTGAGCAGATGCTAGCCGGCCATACAAGTAATCCGGATGAT
CGACGCCAACGTCGTTGAATTTTCAAATTTTAAATACTGAATATTTGTTTTTTTTCCTATTATTTATTTA
TTCTCTTTGTGTTTTTTTTCTTGCTTTCTAAAAAATTAATTCAATCCAAATCTAAACATGAGCGGTTTTT
TTTCTCTTTCCGTCTCCCAATTCGTATTCCGCTCCTCTCATCTGAACACAATGTGCAAGTTTATTTATCT
TCTCGCTTTCATTTCATTAGGACGTGGGGGGAATTGGTGGAAGGGGGAAACACACAAAAGGATGATGGAA
ATGAAATAAGGACACACAATATGCAACAACATTCAATTCAGAAATATGGAGGAAGGTTTAAAAGAAAACA
TAAAAATATATAGAGGAGGAAGGAAAACTAGTAAAAAATAAGCAAAGAAATTAGGCGAACGATGAGAATT
GTCCTCGCTTGGGCCCTTTCGTCTCGCGCGTTTCGGTGATGACGGTGAAAACCTCTGACACATGCAGCTC
CCGGAGACGGTCACAGCTTGTCTGTAAGCGGATGCCGGGAGCAGACAAGCCCGTCAGGGCGCGTCAGCGG
GTGTTGGCGGGTGTCGGGGCTGGCTTAACTATGCGGCATCAGAGCAGATTGTACTGAGAGTGCACCATAT
GCGGTGTGAAATACCGCACAGATGCGTAAGGAGAAAATACCGCATCAGGCGGCCTTAAGGGCCTCGTGAT
ACGCCTATTTTTATAGGTTAATGTCATGATAATAATGGTTTCTTAGACGTCAGGTGGCACTTTTCGGGGA
AATGTGCGCGGAACCCCTATTTGTTTATTTTTCTAAATACATTCAAATATGTATCCGCTCATGAGACAAT
AACCCTGATAAATGCTTCAATAATATTGAAAAAGGAAGAGTATGAGTATTCAACATTTCCGTGTCGCCCT
TATTCCCTTTTTTGCGGCATTTTGCCTTCCTGTTTTTGCTCACCCAGAAACGCTGGTGAAAGTAAAAGAT
GCTGAAGATCAGTTGGGTGCACGAGTGGGTTACATCGAACTGGATCTCAACAGCGGTAAGATCCTTGAGA
GTTTTCGCCCCGAAGAACGTTTTCCAATGATGAGCACTTTTAAAGTTCTGCTATGTGGCGCGGTATTATC
CCGTATTGACGCCGGGCAAGAGCAACTCGGTCGCCGCATACACTATTCTCAGAATGACTTGGTTGAGTAC
TCACCAGTCACAGAAAAGCATCTTACGGATGGCATGACAGTAAGAGAATTATGCAGTGCTGCCATAACCA
TGAGTGATAACACTGCGGCCAACTTACTTCTGACAACGATCGGAGGACCGAAGGAGCTAACCGCTTTTTT
GCACAACATGGGGGATCATGTAACTCGCCTTGATCGTTGGGAACCGGAGCTGAATGAAGCCATACCAAAC
GACGAGCGTGACACCACGATGCCTGTAGCAATGGCAACAACGTTGCGCAAACTATTAACTGGCGAACTAC
TTACTCTAGCTTCCCGGCAACAATTAATAGACTGGATGGAGGCGGATAAAGTTGCAGGACCACTTCTGCG
CTCGGCCCTTCCGGCTGGCTGGTTTATTGCTGATAAATCTGGAGCCGGTGAGCGTGGGTCTCGCGGTATC
ATTGCAGCACTGGGGCCAGATGGTAAGCCCTCCCGTATCGTAGTTATCTACACGACGGGGAGTCAGGCAA
CTATGGATGAACGAAATAGACAGATCGCTGAGATAGGTGCCTCACTGATTAAGCATTGGTAACTGTCAGA
CCAAGTTTACTCATATATACTTTAGATTGATTTAAAACTTCATTTTTAATTTAAAAGGATCTAGGTGAAG
ATCCTTTTTGATAATCTCATGACCAAAATCCCTTAACGTGAGTTTTCGTTCCACTGAGCGTCAGACCCCG
TAGAAAAGATCAAAGGATCTTCTTGAGATCCTTTTTTTCTGCGCGTAATCTGCTGCTTGCAAACAAAAAA
ACCACCGCTACCAGCGGTGGTTTGTTTGCCGGATCAAGAGCTACCAACTCTTTTTCCGAAGGTAACTGGC
TTCAGCAGAGCGCAGATACCAAATACTGTCCTTCTAGTGTAGCCGTAGTTAGGCCACCACTTCAAGAACT
CTGTAGCACCGCCTACATACCTCGCTCTGCTAATCCTGTTACCAGTGGCTGCTGCCAGTGGCGATAAGTC
GTGTCTTACCGGGTTGGACTCAAGACGATAGTTACCGGATAAGGCGCAGCGGTCGGGCTGAACGGGGGGT
TCGTGCACACAGCCCAGCTTGGAGCGAACGACCTACACCGAACTGAGATACCTACAGCGTGAGCATTGAG
AAAGCGCCACGCTTCCCGAAGGGAGAAAGGCGGACAGGTATCCGGTAAGCGGCAGGGTCGGAACAGGAGA
GCGCACGAGGGAGCTTCCAGGGGGAAACGCCTGGTATCTTTATAGTCCTGTCGGGTTTCGCCACCTCTGA
CTTGAGCGTCGATTTTTGTGATGCTCGTCAGGGGGGCGGAGCCTATGGAAAAACGCCAGCAACGCGGCCT
TTTTACGGTTCCTGGCCTTTTGCTGGCCTTTTGCTCACATGTTCTTTCCTGCGTTATCCCCTGATTCTGT
GGATAACCGTATTACCGCCTTTGAGTGAGCTGATACCGCTCGCCGCAGCCGAACGACCGAGCGCAGCGAG
TCAGTGAGCGAGGAAGCGGAAGAGCGCCCAATACGCAAACCGCCTCTCCCCGCGCGTTGGCCGATTCATT
AATGCAGCTGGCACGACAGGTTTCCCGACTGGAAAGCGGGCAGTGAGCGCAACGCAATTAATGTGAGTTA
GCTCACTCATTAGGCACCCCAGGCTTTACACTTTATGCTTCCGGCTCGTATGTTGTGTGGAATTGTGAGC
GGATAACAATTTCACACAGGAAACAGC
Features (pLannotate 1.2.2; 10 found; start..end, strand, type, name):
   3244..3313    +  ncRNA          lin-4: Accession: RF00052 - lin-4 microRNA precursor
   3803..3838    +  CDS            rop (fragment): Rop protein, which maintains plasmids at low copy number; rop
   3940..4039    +  misc_feature   bom (fragment): basis of mobility region from pBR322
   4137..4241    +  promoter       AmpR promoter: bla
   4242..5102    +  CDS            AmpR: β-lactamase; bla; confers resistance to ampicillin, carbenicillin, and related antibiotics
   5273..5861    +  rep_origin     ori: high-copy-number ColE1/pMB1/pBR322/pUC origin of replication
   6044..6136    +  CDS            lacI (fragment): lac repressor; lacI; The lac repressor binds to the lac operator to inhibit transcription in E. coli. This inhibition can be relieved by adding lactose or isopropyl-β-D-thiogalactopyranoside (IPTG).
   6149..6170    +  protein_bind   CAP binding site: CAP binding activates transcription in the presence of cAMP. E. coli catabolite activator protein
   6185..6215    +  promoter       lac promoter: promoter for the E. coli lac operon
   6223..6239    +  protein_bind   lac operator: The lac repressor binds to the lac operator to inhibit transcription in E. coli. This inhibition can be relieved by adding lactose or isopropyl-β-D-thiogalactopyranoside (IPTG). lac repressor encoded by lacI
