[The description below was written by a language model from this plasmid's Addgene catalogue record and pLannotate feature annotations shown in this document.]
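Description:
pHZ081 is a worm expression plasmid for Caenorhabditis elegans that places the microRNA gene lin-4 under heterologous transcriptional control. The record does not name a parental backbone, but the annotated sequence (about 6.3 kb in total, with roughly 6.2 kb listed as backbone) shows a conventional E. coli cloning framework. It has a high-copy ColE1/pUC-type origin of replication and a β-lactamase gene with its own promoter for ampicillin selection. It also carries leftover pBR322- and pUC-derived fragments: partial rop, bom and lacI sequences, plus a CAP binding site, lac promoter and lac operator. These bacterial remnants have no stated role in the worm.

The payload, as named in the catalogue entry, is pcol-10::lin-4::let-858_3'UTR. A short lin-4 segment, listed as 90 bp, is flanked upstream by the col-10 promoter and downstream by the let-858 3' UTR. The automated annotation detects only the lin-4 microRNA precursor, about 70 nt on the forward strand. It does not mark the col-10 promoter or the let-858 3' region, so their positions and extents rest on the insert name alone and presumably lie in the large unannotated portion of the plasmid. col-10 is a collagen gene, and its promoter is generally used to drive hypodermal expression, while the let-858 3' UTR is a commonly used general-purpose 3' end for worm transgenes.

The arrangement therefore expresses lin-4 from a tissue-restricted promoter rather than its native one. This fits the associated study, which asked whether lin-4 specifies temporal identity cell-autonomously. The depositor notes some discrepancies between the repository's quality-control sequence and the submitted sequence, and does not expect them to affect function.
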