Addgene plasmid #27506: pHZ081
Depositing lab: Andrew Fire. Depositing organization: Stanford University. Publication: Cell autonomous specification of temporal identity by Caenorhabditis elegans microRNA lin-4. Zhang H, Fire AZ. Dev Biol. 2010 Aug 15. 344(2):603-10. 10.1016/j.ydbio.2010.05.018 PubMed 20493184.
Backbone
  Vector backbone: N/A
  Backbone size w/o insert (bp): 6167
  Vector type: Worm Expression
Growth in bacteria
  Bacterial resistance: Ampicillin, 100 μg/mL
  Growth temperature: 37°C
  Growth strain: DH5alpha
  Copy number: Unknown
Gene/Insert
  Gene/Insert name: pcol-10::lin-4::let-858_3'UTR (alt name: lin-4)
  Species: C. elegans (nematode)
  Insert size (bp): 90
  Entrez Gene: lin-4 (a.k.a. CELE_F59G1.6)
  Cloning method: Restriction Enzyme
  Sequencing primers: 5′ N/A
Terms and licenses: Academic/Nonprofit Terms; Industry Terms: Not Available to Industry
Depositor comments: There are some discrepancies between Addgene's quality controls sequence and the depositor's sequence, but the Fire lab does not believe they will affect the function of the plasmid.
How to cite: pHZ081 was a gift from Andrew Fire (Addgene plasmid # 27506 ; http://n2t.net/addgene:27506 ; RRID:Addgene_27506)
