>Addgene plasmid #27506 | pHZ081 | addgene partial sequence | sequence record 33908 | 27506 with pHZ081-F 5'-CCAAGCGAGGACAATTCT
GCTTATTTTTTACTAGTTTTCCTTCCTCCTCTATATATTTTTATGTTTTCTTTTAAACCTTCCTCCATAT
TTCTGAATTGAATGTTGTTGCATATTGTGTGTCCTTATTTCATTTCCATCATCCTTTTGTGTGTTTCCCC
CTTCCACCAATTCCCCCCACGTCCTAATGAAATGAAAGCGAGAAGATAAATAAACTTGCACATTGTGTTC
AGATGAGAGGAGCGGAATACGAATTGGGAGACGGAAAGAGAAAAAAAAATGTTTAGATTTGGATTGAATT
AATTTTTTAGAAAGCAAGAAAAAAAACACAAAGAGAATAAATAAATAATAGGAAAAAAAACAAATATTCA
GTATTTAAAATTTGAAAATTCAACGACGTTGGCGTCGATCATCCGGATTACTTGTATGGCCGGCTAGCAT
CTGCTCAAACCGTCCTGGTACCCGGAGAGCCCAGGTGTGAAGCATCAATAGTACACTCACACTTGAGGTC
TCAGGGAACAGGCCGGAAGCATTTTTTTTGGATCCCTCTATGACTGAAAGCCAGGTACCTTATTCAGTGT
TACCCTTCCCTTTTATACTACCCTAACCGTGACGTTTCTTTGACAGGTAGCGTATTCTCTTCAATTCATA
TTATATTTCCTCAAATTCCATAGTAAAAGTAGGCGGTGCAAAAGACAACAAAATTCAGATGTTGATAAGC
AA
