>Addgene plasmid #27506 | pHZ081 | addgene partial sequence | sequence record 33909 | 27506 with Amp-R
AACGTTCTTCGGGGCGAAACTCTCAAGGATCTTACCGCTGTTGAGATCCAGTTCGATGTAACCCACTCGT
GCACCCAACTGATCTTCAGCATCTTTTACTTTCACCAGCGTTTCTGGGTGAGCAAAAACAGGAAGGCAAA
ATGCCGCAAAAAAGGGAATAAGGGCGACACGGAAATGTTGAATACTCATACTCTTCCTTTTTCAATATTA
TTGAAGCATTTATCAGGGTTATTGTCTCATGAGCGGATACATATTTGAATGTATTTAGAAAAATAAACAA
ATAGGGGTTCCGCGCACATTTCCCCGAAAAGTGCCACCTGACGTCTAAGAAACCATTATTATCATGACAT
TAACCTATAAAAATAGGCGTATCACGAGGCCCTTAAGGCCGCCTGATGCGGTATTTTCTCCTTACGCATC
TGTGCGGTATTTCACACCGCATATGGTGCACTCTCAGTACAATCTGCTCTGATGCCGCATAGTTAAGCCA
GCCCCGACACCCGCCAACACCCGCTGACGCGCCCTGACGGGCTTGTCTGCTCCCGGCATCCGCTTACAGA
CAAGCTGTGACCGTCTCCGGGAGCTGCATGTGTCAGAGGTTTTCACCGTCATCACCGAAACGCGCGAGAC
GAAAGGGCCCAAGCGAGGACAATTCTCATCGTTCGCCTAATTTCTTTGCTTATTTTTTACTAGTTTTCCT
TCCTCCTCTATATATTTTTATGTTTTCTTTTAAACCTTCCTCCATATTTCTGAATTGAATGTTGTTGCAT
ATTGTGTGTCCTTATTTCATTTCCATCATCCTTTTGTGTGTTTCCCCCTTCCACCAATT
