>Addgene plasmid #27506 | pHZ081 | addgene partial sequence | sequence record 33910 | 27506 with lac_promoter
ACCATGATTACGCCAAGCTTCAGTGCTGAANANATTCAAGAACTCTGTTCAAAGAAATAATTACATCTAA
TTAAATTTTATTTGTCTTCTTATAAATAAATTGTTGTATATATCTCAAGCCTTTTGTTGATATTTAATCC
ACAGACCATGATATTGATCATCTATTAATTCTTCGAACATTTCCATTCAGAACACTTTTGTAACAATTTA
AATCGTTTTGAAATGAATTCGATGTGTTTATATTTTAATCAGGAGGCGTTTGGATTTATAAACGAGCGTC
CGACAGGATTAGTGTGCCACTTTCTTTTTCAGTCCACACTTGTCCCCTCTCAACACTTTTTTGTTATTCT
CTCACTTTATCCTCACCTCTCGCCTAAAGTTCATTTCAAATTTTTGATTCATTTCTTACTGTGTGAAATC
AAGAACTAGACGGAGTCAGAGTGGTTGGCTCGAGATGCTTCAATGAGTCGACGGACTGCGTCGAAGTTAC
TAGTTTTTGTATTTTTATGCTCTTTATGTTTTGGAACTCAACGGTATGATATGCCGAGAAAAATTGACTT
GTTTAATGATTTGATTACACAATCGACAACTCCAGCATCTCCAAAGGTGAATAATCAAATATACAACTTT
CAAACCAAAGCATTTATAATTTTTGTAGTTTGTTTTANTTTTTAATTTTCAAGTTTTCTTTTGATAATTG
TTATTCTAAAAAATTGAAAGCAATGGGTAGTTTTGTTCAAA
